>Addgene plasmid #182680 | pORANGE_NFL linker(A6TAG)-3xFLAG KI | addgene full sequence | sequence record 363015 | Addgene Partial NGS Result
GATGACTAATACGTAGATGTACTGCCAAGTAGGAAAGTCCCATAAGGTCATGTACTGGGCACAATGCCAG
GCGGGCCATTTACCGTCATTGACGTCAATAGGGGGCGTACTTGGCATATGATACACTTGATGTACTGCCA
AGTGGGCAGTTTACCGTAAATACTCCACCCATTGACGTCAATGGAAAGTCCCTATTGGCGTTACTATTGA
CGTCAATGGGCGGGGGTCGTTGGGCGGTCAGCCAGGCGGGCCATTTACCGTAAGTTATGTAACGGGTACC
TCTGGACGCGTCCTAGGACGCGTCCTAGGATCCGAGTGCTGGAGAGGAGCAGGTGGTTACTTGTCATCGT
CATCCTTGTAATCGATGTCATGATCTTTATAATCACCGTCATGGTCTTTGTAGTCCTAGCTTCCAGCGCT
ACCGAGTGCTGGAGAGGAGCAGGTGGAAGCTTCTAGAGCCATTTGTCTGCAGAATTGGCGCACGCGCTAA
AAACGGACTAGCCTTATTTTAACTTGCTATTTCTAGCTCTAAAACAAAAAAGCACCGACTCGGTGCCACT
TTTTCAAGTTGATAACGGACTAGCCTTATTTTAACTTGCTATTTCTAGCTCTAAAACCCTGCTCCTCTCC
AGCACTCGGTGTTTCGTCCTTTCCACAAGATATATAAAGCCAAGAAATCGAAATACTTTCAAGTTACGGT
AAGCATATGATAGTCCATTTTAAAACATAATTTTAAAACTGCAAACTACCCAAGAAATTATTACTTTCTA
CGTCACGTATTTTGTACTAATATCTTTGTGTTTACAGTCAAATTAATTCCAATTATCTCTCTAACAGCCT
TGTATCGTATATGCAAATATGAAGGAATCATGGGAAATAGGCCCTCACATGTGAGCAAAAGGCCAGCAAA
AGGCCAGGAACCGTAAAAAGGCCGCGTTGCTGGCGTTTTTCCATAGGCTCCGCCCCCCTGACGAGCATCA
CAAAAATCGACGCTCAAGTCAGAGGTGGCGAAACCCGACAGGACTATAAAGATACCAGGCGTTTCCCCCT
GGAAGCTCCCTCGTGCGCTCTCCTGTTCCGACCCTGCCGCTTACCGGATACCTGTCCGCCTTTCTCCCTT
CGGGAAGCGTGGCGCTTTCTCATAGCTCACGCTGTAGGTATCTCAGTTCGGTGTAGGTCGTTCGCTCCAA
GCTGGGCTGTGTGCACGAACCCCCCGTTCAGCCCGACCGCTGCGCCTTATCCGGTAACTATCGTCTTGAG
TCCAACCCGGTAAGACACGACTTATCGCCACTGGCAGCAGCCACTGGTAACAGGATTAGCAGAGCGAGGT
ATGTAGGCGGTGCTACAGAGTTCTTGAAGTGGTGGCCTAACTACGGCTACACTAGAAGAACAGTATTTGG
TATCTGCGCTCTGCTGAAGCCAGTTACCTTCGGAAAAAGAGTTGGTAGCTCTTGATCCGGCAAACAAACC
ACCGCTGGTAGCGGTGGTTTTTTTGTTTGCAAGCAGCAGATTACGCGCAGAAAAAAAGGATCTCAAGAAG
ATCCTTTGATCTTTTCTACGGGGTCTGACGCTCAGTGGAACGAAAACTCACGTTAAGGGATTTTGGTCAT
GAGATTATCAAAAAGGATCTTCACCTAGATCCTTTTAAATTAAAAATGAAGTTTTAAATCAATCTAAAGT
ATATATGAGTAAACTTGGTCTGACAGTTACCAATGCTTAATCAGTGAGGCACCTATCTCAGCGATCTGTC
TATTTCGTTCATCCATAGTTGCCTGACTCCCCGTCGTGTAGATAACTACGATACGGGAGGGCTTACCATC
TGGCCCCAGTGCTGCAATGATACCGCGGCTTCCACGCTCACCGGCTCCAGATTTATCAGCAATAAACCAG
CCAGCCGGAAGGGCCGAGCGCAGAAGTGGTCCTGCAACTTTATCCGCCTCCATCCAGTCTATTAATTGTT
GCCGGGAAGCTAGAGTAAGTAGTTCGCCAGTTAATAGTTTGCGCAACGTTGTTGCCATTGCTACAGGCAT
CGTGGTGTCACGCTCGTCGTTTGGTATGGCTTCATTCAGCTCCGGTTCCCAACGATCAAGGCGAGTTACA
TGATCCCCCATGTTGTGCAAAAAAGCGGTTAGCTCCTTCGGTCCTCCGATCGTTGTCAGAAGTAAGTTGG
CCGCAGTGTTATCACTCATGGTTATGGCAGCACTGCATAATTCTCTTACTGTCATGCCATCCGTAAGATG
CTTTTCTGTGACTGGTGAGTACTCAACCAAGTCATTCTGAGAATAGTGTATGCGGCGACCGAGTTGCTCT
TGCCCGGCGTCAATACGGGATAATACCGCGCCACATAGCAGAACTTTAAAAGTGCTCATCATTGGAAAAC
GTTCTTCGGGGCGAAAACTCTCAAGGATCTTACCGCTGTTGAGATCCAGTTCGATGTAACCCACTCGTGC
ACCCAACTGATCTTCAGCATCTTTTACTTTCACCAGCGTTTCTGGGTGAGCAAAAACAGGAAGGCAAAAT
GCCGCAAAAAAGGGAATAAGGGCGACACGGAAATGTTGAATACTCATACTCTTCCTTTTTCAATATTATT
GAAGCATTTATCAGGGTTATTGTCTCATGAGCGGATACATATTTGAATGTATTTAGAAAAATAAACAAAT
AGGGGTTCCGCGCACATTTCCCCGAAAAGTGCCACCTGACGTCTAAGAAACCATTATTATCATGACATTA
ACCTATAAAAATAGGCGTATCACGAGGCCCTTTCGTCTCGCGCGTTTCGGTGATGACGGTGAAAACCTCT
GACACATGCAGCTCCCGGAGACGGTCACAGCTTGTCTGTAAGCGGATGCCGGGAGCAGACAAGCCCGTCA
GGGCGCGTCAGCGGGTGTTGGCGGGTGTCGGGGCTGGCTTAACTATGCGGCATCAGAGCAGATTGTACTG
AGAGTGCACCATAAAATTGTAAACGTTAATATTTTGTTAAAATTCGCGTTAAATTTTTGTTAAATCAGCT
CATTTTTTAACCAATAGACCGAAATCGGCAAAATCCCTTATAAATCAAAAGAATAGCCCGAGATAGAGT
[37 nt withheld, positions 3080-3116]
AAAGAACGTGGACTCCAACGTCAAAGG
[141 nt withheld, positions 3144-3284]
G
[46 nt withheld, positions 3286-3331]
A
[95 nt withheld, positions 3333-3427]
TATGCGGTGTGAAATACCGCACAGATGCGTAAGGAGAAAATACCGCATCAGGCGCCCCTGCAGGCAGCTG
CGCGCTCGCTCGCTCACTGAGGCCGCCCGGGCAAAGCCCGGGCGTCGGGCGACCTTTGGTCGCCCGGCCT
CAGTGAGCGAGCGAGCGCGCAGAGAGGGAGTGGCCAACTCCATCACTAGGGGTTCCTGCGGCCGCTCCCC
AGCATGCCTGCTATTCTCTTCCCAATCCTCCCCCTTGCTGTCCTGCCCCACCCCACCCCCCAGAATAGAA
TGACACCTACTCAGACAATGCGATGCAATTTCCTCATTTTATTAGGAAAGGACAGTGGGAGTGGCACCTT
CCAGGGTCAAGGAAGGCACGGGGGAGGGGCAAACAACAGATGGCTGGCAACTAGAAGGCACAGTCGAGGC
TGATCAGCGAGCTCTAGTTAGAATTCTTAGCTGGCCTCCACCTTTCTCTTCTTCTTGGGGCTGTCGCCTC
CCAGCTGAGACAGGTCGATCCGTGTCTCGTACAGGCCGGTGATGCTCTGGTGGATCAGGGTGGCGTCCAG
CACCTCTTTGGTGCTGGTGTACCTCTTCCGGTCGATGGTGGTGTCAAAGTACTTGAAGGCGGCAGGGGCT
CCCAGATTGGTCAGGGTAAACAGGTGGATGATATTCTCGGCCTGCTCTCTGATGGGCTTATCCCGGTGCT
TGTTGTAGGCGGACAGCACTTTGTCCAGATTAGCGTCGGCCAGGATCACTCTCTTGGAGAACTCGCTGAT
CTGCTCGATGATCTCGTCCAGGTAGTGCTTGTGCTGTTCCACAAACAGCTGTTTCTGCTCATTATCCTCG
GGGGAGCCCTTCAGCTTCTCATAGTGGCTGGCCAGGTACAGGAAGTTCACATATTTGGAGGGCAGGGCCA
GTTCGTTTCCCTTCTGCAGTTCGCCGGCAGAGGCCAGCATTCTCTTCCGGCCGTTTTCCAGCTCGAACAG
GGAGTACTTAGGCAGCTTGATGATCAGGTCCTTTTTCACTTCTTTGTAGCCCTTGGCTTCCAGAAAGTCG
ATGGGATTCTTCTCGAAGCTGCTTCTTTCCATGATGGTGATCCCCAGCAGCTCTTTCACACTCTTCAGTT
TCTTGGACTTGCCCTTTTCCACTTTGGCCACCACCAGCACAGAATAGGCCACGGTGGGGCTGTCGAAGCC
GCCGTACTTCTTAGGGTCCCAGTCCTTCTTTCTGGCGATCAGCTTATCGCTGTTCCTCTTGGGCAGGATA
GACTCTTTGCTGAAGCCGCCTGTCTGCACCTCGGTCTTTTTCACGATATTCACTTGGGGCATGCTCAGCA
CTTTCCGCACGGTGGCAAAATCCCGGCCCTTATCCCACACGATCTCCCCGGTTTCGCCGTTTGTCTCGAT
CAGAGGCCGCTTCCGGATCTCGCCGTTGGCCAGGGTAATCTCGGTCTTGAAAAAGTTCATGATGTTGCTG
TAGAAGAAGTACTTGGCGGTAGCCTTGCCGATTTCCTGCTCGCTCTTGGCGATCATCTTCCGCACGTCGT
ACACCTTGTAGTCGCCGTACACGAACTCGCTTTCCAGCTTAGGGTACTTTTTGATCAGGGCGGTTCCCAC
GACGGCGTTCAGGTAGGCGTCGTGGGCGTGGTGGTAGTTGTTGATCTCGCGCACTTTGTAAAACTGGAAA
TCCTTCCGGAAATCGGACACCAGCTTGGACTTCAGGGTGATCACTTTCACTTCCCGGATCAGCTTGTCAT
TCTCGTCGTACTTAGTGTTCATCCGGGAGTCCAGGATCTGTGCCACGTGCTTTGTGATCTGCCGGGTTTC
CACCAGCTGTCTCTTGATGAAGCCGGCCTTATCCAGTTCGCTCAGGCCGCCTCTCTCGGCCTTGGTCAGA
TTGTCGAACTTTCTCTGGGTAATCAGCTTGGCGTTCAGCAGCTGCCGCCAGTAGTTCTTCATCTTCTTCA
CGACCTCTTCGGAGGGCACGTTGTCGCTCTTGCCCCGGTTCTTGTCGCTTCTGGTCAGCACCTTGTTGTC
GATGGAGTCGTCCTTCAGAAAGCTCTGAGGCACGATATGGTCCACATCGTAGTCGGACAGCCGGTTGATG
TCCAGTTCCTGGTCCACGTACATATCCCGCCCATTCTGCAGGTAGTACAGGTACAGCTTCTCGTTCTGCA
GCTGGGTGTTTTCCACGGGGTGTTCTTTCAGGATCTGGCTGCCCAGCTCTTTGATGCCCTCTTCGATCCG
CTTCATTCTCTCGCGGCTGTTCTTCTGTCCCTTCTGGGTGGTCTGGTTCTCTCTGGCCATTTCGATCACG
ATGTTCTCGGGCTTGTGCCGGCCCATCACTTTCACGAGCTCGTCCACCACCTTCACTGTCTGCAGGATGC
CCTTCTTAATGGCGGGGCTGCCGGCCAGATTGGCAATGTGCTCGTGCAGGCTATCGCCCTGGCCGGACAC
CTGGGCTTTCTGGATGTCCTCTTTAAAGGTCAGGCTGTCGTCGTGGATCAGCTGCATGAAGTTTCTGTTG
GCGAAGCCGTCGGACTTCAGGAAATCCAGGATTGTCTTGCCGGACTGCTTGTCCCGGATGCCGTTGATCA
GCTTCCGGCTCAGCCTGCCCCAGCCGGTGTATCTCCGCCGCTTCAGCTGCTTCATCACTTTGTCGTCGAA
CAGGTGGGCATAGGTTTTCAGCCGTTCCTCGATCATCTCTCTGTCCTCAAACAGTGTCAGGGTCAGCACG
ATATCTTCCAGAATGTCCTCGTTTTCCTCATTGTCCAGGAAGTCCTTGTCCTTGATAATTTTCAGCAGAT
CGTGGTATGTGCCCAGGGAGGCGTTGAACCGATCTTCCACGCCGGAGATTTCCACGGAGTCGAAGCACTC
GATTTTCTTGAAGTAGTCCTCTTTCAGCTGCTTCACGGTCACTTTCCGGTTGGTCTTGAACAGCAGGTCC
ACGATGGCCTTTTTCTGCTCGCCGCTCAGGAAGGCGGGCTTTCTCATTCCCTCGGTCACGTATTTCACTT
TGGTCAGCTCGTTATACACGGTGAAGTACTCGTACAGCAGGCTGTGCTTGGGCAGCACCTTCTCGTTGGG
CAGGTTCTTATCGAAGTTGGTCATCCGCTCGATGAAGCTCTGGGCGGAAGCGCCCTTGTCCACCACTTCC
TCGAAGTTCCAGGGGGTGATGGTTTCCTCGCTCTTTCTGGTCATCCAGGCGAATCTGCTGTTTCCCCTGG
CCAGAGGGCCCACGTAGTAGGGGATGCGGAAGGTCAGGATCTTCTCGATCTTTTCCCGGTTGTCCTTCAG
GAATGGGTAAAAATCTTCCTGCCGCCGCAGAATGGCGTGCAGCTCTCCCAGGTGGATCTGGTGGGGGATG
CTGCCGTTGTCGAAGGTCCGCTGCTTCCGCAGCAGGTCCTCTCTGTTCAGCTTCACGAGCAGTTCCTCGG
TGCCGTCCATCTTTTCCAGGATGGGCTTGATGAACTTGTAGAACTCTTCCTGGCTGGCTCCGCCGTCAAT
GTAGCCGGCGTAGCCGTTCTTGCTCTGGTCGAAGAAAATCTCTTTGTACTTCTCAGGCAGCTGCTGCCGC
ACGAGAGCTTTCAGCAGGGTCAGGTCCTGGTGGTGCTCGTCGTATCTCTTGATCATAGAGGCGCTCAGGG
GGGCCTTGGTGATCTCGGTGTTCACTCTCAGGATGTCGCTCAGCAGGATGGCGTCGGACAGGTTCTTGGC
GGCCAGAAACAGGTCGGCGTACTGGTCGCCGATCTGGGCCAGCAGGTTGTCCAGGTCGTCGTCGTAGGTG
TCCTTGCTCAGCTGCAGTTTGGCATCCTCGGCCAGGTCGAAGTTGCTCTTGAAGTTGGGGGTCAGGCCCA
GGCTCAGGGCAATCAGGTTTCCGAACAGGCCATTCTTCTTCTCGCCGGGCAGCTGGGCGATCAGATTTTC
CAGCCGTCTGCTCTTGCTCAGTCTGGCAGACAGGATGGCCTTGGCGTCCACGCCGCTGGCGTTGATGGGG
TTTTCCTCGAACAGCTGGTTGTAGGTCTGCACCAGCTGGATGAACAGCTTGTCCACGTCGCTGTTGTCGG
GGTTCAGGTCGCCCTCGATCAGGAAGTGGCCCCGGAACTTGATCATGTGGGCCAGGGCCAGATAGATCAG
CCGCAGGTCGGCCTTGTCGGTGCTGTCCACCAGTTTCTTTCTCAGGTGGTAGATGGTGGGGTACTTCTCG
TGGTAGGCCACCTCGTCCACGATGTTGCCGAAGATGGGGTGCCGCTCGTGCTTCTTATCCTCTTCCACCA
GGAAGGACTCTTCCAGTCTGTGGAAGAAGCTGTCGTCCACCTTGGCCATCTCGTTGCTGAAGATCTCTTG
CAGATAGCAGATCCGGTTCTTCCGTCTGGTGTATCTTCTTCTGGCGGTTCTCTTCAGCCGGGTGGCCTCG
GCTGTTTCGCCGCTGTCGAACAGCAGGGCTCCGATCAGGTTCTTCTTGATGCTGTGCCGGTCGGTGTTGC
CCAGCACCTTGAATTTCTTGCTGGGCACCTTGTACTCGTCGGTGATCACGGCCCAGCCCACAGAGTTGGT
GCCGATGTCCAGGCCGATGCTGTACTTCTTGTCGGACGCTTCGACCTTGCGCTTTTTCTTCGGCGAAGCG
TAATCTGGAACATCGTATGGGTACATGGTGGCACCGGTCCAACCTGAAAAAAAGTGATTTCAGGCAGGTG
CTCCAGGTAATTAAACATTAATACCCCACCAACCAACCATCCCTTAAACCCTTACCTCTTGCTCAGCTAA
TTACAGCCCGGAGGAGAAGGGCCGTCCCGCCCGCTCACCTGTGGGAGTAACGCGGTCAGTCAGAGCCGGG
GCGGGCGGCGCGAGGCGGCGGCGGAGCGGGGCACGGGGCGAAGGCAGCGCGCAGCGACTCCCGCCCGCCG
CGCGCTTCGCTTTTTATAGGGCCGCCGCCGCCGCCGCCTCGCCATAAAAGGAAACTTTCGGAGCGCGCCG
CTCTGATTGGCTGCCGCCGCACCTCTCCGCCTCGCCCCGCCCCGCCCCTCGCCCCGCCCCGCCCCGC
Features (pLannotate 1.2.2; 19 found; start..end, strand, type, name):
    340..405     -  CDS            3xFLAG: three tandem FLAG® epitope tags, followed by an enterokinase cleavage site
    492..535     -  misc_RNA       gRNA scaffold (fragment): guide RNA scaffold for the Streptococcus pyogenes CRISPR/Cas9 system
    542..617     -  misc_RNA       gRNA scaffold: guide RNA scaffold for the Streptococcus pyogenes CRISPR/Cas9 system
    646..886     -  promoter       U6 promoter: RNA polymerase III promoter for human U6 snRNA
    948..1536    -  rep_origin     ori: high-copy-number ColE1/pMB1/pBR322/pUC origin of replication
   1707..2567    -  CDS            AmpR: β-lactamase; bla; confers resistance to ampicillin, carbenicillin, and related antibiotics
   2568..2672    -  promoter       AmpR promoter: bla
   2767..2802    +  CDS            rop (fragment): Rop protein, which maintains plasmids at low copy number; rop
   2904..2953    +  misc_feature   bom (fragment): basis of mobility region from pBR322
   2954..3409    -  rep_origin     f1 ori (sequence partly withheld): f1 bacteriophage origin of replication; arrow indicates direction of (+) strand synthesis
   3428..3479    +  misc_feature   bom (fragment): basis of mobility region from pBR322
   3484..3624    -  repeat_region  AAV2 ITR: inverted terminal repeat of adeno-associated virus serotype 2 inverted
   3729..3840    -  polyA_signal   bGH poly(A) signal: bovine growth hormone polyadenylation signal
   3910..6408    -  CDS            Cas9(C): C-terminal portion of Streptococcus pyogenes Cas9 (Zetsche et al., 2015)
   6409..8010    -  CDS            Cas9(N): N-terminal portion of Streptococcus pyogenes Cas9 (Zetsche et al., 2015)
   8043..8070    -  CDS            3xHA (fragment): three tandem HA epitope tags
   8091..8318    -  intron         hybrid intron: hybrid between chicken β-actin (CBA) and minute virus of mice (MMV) introns (Gray et al., 2011)
   8319..8462    -  promoter       chicken β-actin promoter (fragment): contains a 21-bp deletion relative to the standard chicken β-actin promoter
   8463..274     -  enhancer       CMV enhancer (across the origin): human cytomegalovirus immediate early enhancer; contains an 18-bp deletion relative to the standard CMV enhancer
