>Addgene plasmid #182680 | pORANGE_NFL linker(A6TAG)-3xFLAG KI | addgene full sequence | sequence record 363164 | Addgene Partial NGS Result
TACAAGGCTGTTAGAGAGATAATTGGAATTAATTTGACTGTAAACACAAAGATATTAGTACAAAATACGT
GACGTAGAAAGTAATAATTTCTTGGGTAGTTTGCAGTTTTAAAATTATGTTTTAAAATGGACTATCATAT
GCTTACCGTAACTTGAAAGTATTTCGATTTCTTGGCTTTATATATCTTGTGGAAAGGACGAAACACCGAG
TGCTGGAGAGGAGCAGGGTTTTAGAGCTAGAAATAGCAAGTTAAAATAAGGCTAGTCCGTTATCAACTTG
AAAAAGTGGCACCGAGTCGGTGCTTTTTTGTTTTAGAGCTAGAAATAGCAAGTTAAAATAAGGCTAGTCC
GTTTTTAGCGCGTGCGCCAATTCTGCAGACAAATGGCTCTAGAAGCTTCCACCTGCTCCTCTCCAGCACT
CGGTAGCGCTGGAAGCTAGGACTACAAAGACCATGACGGTGATTATAAAGATCATGACATCGATTACAAG
GATGACGATGACAAGTAACCACCTGCTCCTCTCCAGCACTCGGATCCTAGGACGCGTCCTAGGACGCGTC
CAGAGGTACCCGTTACATAACTTACGGTAAATGGCCCGCCTGGCTGACCGCCCAACGACCCCCGCCCATT
GACGTCAATAGTAACGCCAATAGGGACTTTCCATTGACGTCAATGGGTGGAGTATTTACGGTAAACTGCC
CACTTGGCAGTACATCAAGTGTATCATATGCCAAGTACGCCCCCTATTGACGTCAATGACGGTAAATGGC
CCGCCTGGCATTGTGCCCAGTACATGACCTTATGGGACTTTCCTACTTGGCAGTACATCTACGTATTAGT
CATCGCTATTACCATGGTCGAGGTGAGCCCCACGTTCTGCTTCACTCTCCCCATCTCCCCCCCCTCCCCA
CCCCCAATTTTGTATTTATTTATTTTTTAATTATTTTGTGCAGCGATGGGGGCGGGGGGGGGGGGGGGGC
GCGCGCCGGGSGGGGCGGGGCGGGGCGAGGGGCGGGGCGGGGCGAGGCGGAGAGGTGCGGCGGCAGCCAA
TCAGAGCGGCGCGCTCCGAAAGTTTCCTTTTATGGCGAGGCGGCGGCGGCGGCGGCCCTATAAAAAGCGA
AGCGCGCGGCGGGCGGGAGTCGCTGCGCGCTGCCTTCGCCCCGTGCCCCGCTCCGCCGCCGCCTCGCGCC
GCCCGCCCCGGCTCTGACTGACCGCGTTACTCCCACAGGTGAGCGGGCGGGACGGCCCTTCTCCTCCGGG
CTGTAATTAGCTGAGCAAGAGGTAAGGGTTTAAGGGATGGTTGGTTGGTGGGGTATTAATGTTTAATTAC
CTGGAGCACCTGCCTGAAATCACTTTTTTTCAGGTTGGACCGGTGCCACCATGTACCCATACGATGTTCC
AGATTACGCTTCGCCGAAGAAAAAGCGCAAGGTCGAAGCGTCCGACAAGAAGTACAGCATCGGCCTGGAC
ATCGGCACCAACTCTGTGGGCTGGGCCGTGATCACCGACGAGTACAAGGTGCCCAGCAAGAAATTCAAGG
TGCTGGGCAACACCGACCGGCACAGCATCAAGAAGAACCTGATCGGAGCCCTGCTGTTCGACAGCGGCGA
AACAGCCGAGGCCACCCGGCTGAAGAGAACCGCCAGAAGAAGATACACCAGACGGAAGAACCGGATCTGC
TATCTGCAAGAGATCTTCAGCAACGAGATGGCCAAGGTGGACGACAGCTTCTTCCACAGACTGGAAGAGT
CCTTCCTGGTGGAAGAGGATAAGAAGCACGAGCGGCACCCCATCTTCGGCAACATCGTGGACGAGGTGGC
CTACCACGAGAAGTACCCCACCATCTACCACCTGAGAAAGAAACTGGTGGACAGCACCGACAAGGCCGAC
CTGCGGCTGATCTATCTGGCCCTGGCCCACATGATCAAGTTCCGGGGCCACTTCCTGATCGAGGGCGACC
TGAACCCCGACAACAGCGACGTGGACAAGCTGTTCATCCAGCTGGTGCAGACCTACAACCAGCTGTTCGA
GGAAAACCCCATCAACGCCAGCGGCGTGGACGCCAAGGCCATCCTGTCTGCCAGACTGAGCAAGAGCAGA
CGGCTGGAAAATCTGATCGCCCAGCTGCCCGGCGAGAAGAAGAATGGCCTGTTCGGAAACCTGATTGCCC
TGAGCCTGGGCCTGACCCCCAACTTCAAGAGCAACTTCGACCTGGCCGAGGATGCCAAACTGCAGCTGAG
CAAGGACACCTACGACGACGACCTGGACAACCTGCTGGCCCAGATCGGCGACCAGTACGCCGACCTGTTT
CTGGCCGCCAAGAACCTGTCCGACGCCATCCTGCTGAGCGACATCCTGAGAGTGAACACCGAGATCACCA
AGGCCCCCCTGAGCGCCTCTATGATCAAGAGATACGACGAGCACCACCAGGACCTGACCCTGCTGAAAGC
TCTCGTGCGGCAGCAGCTGCCTGAGAAGTACAAAGAGATTTTCTTCGACCAGAGCAAGAACGGCTACGCC
GGCTACATTGACGGCGGAGCCAGCCAGGAAGAGTTCTACAAGTTCATCAAGCCCATCCTGGAAAAGATGG
ACGGCACCGAGGAACTGCTCGTGAAGCTGAACAGAGAGGACCTGCTGCGGAAGCAGCGGACCTTCGACAA
CGGCAGCATCCCCCACCAGATCCACCTGGGAGAGCTGCACGCCATTCTGCGGCGGCAGGAAGATTTTTAC
CCATTCCTGAAGGACAACCGGGAAAAGATCGAGAAGATCCTGACCTTCCGCATCCCCTACTACGTGGGCC
CTCTGGCCAGGGGAAACAGCAGATTCGCCTGGATGACCAGAAAGAGCGAGGAAACCATCACCCCCTGGAA
CTTCGAGGAAGTGGTGGACAAGGGCGCTTCCGCCCAGAGCTTCATCGAGCGGATGACCAACTTCGATAAG
AACCTGCCCAACGAGAAGGTGCTGCCCAAGCACAGCCTGCTGTACGAGTACTTCACCGTGTATAACGAGC
TGACCAAAGTGAAATACGTGACCGAGGGAATGAGAAAGCCCGCCTTCCTGAGCGGCGAGCAGAAAAAGGC
CATCGTGGACCTGCTGTTCAAGACCAACCGGAAAGTGACCGTGAAGCAGCTGAAAGAGGACTACTTCAAG
AAAATCGAGTGCTTCGACTCCGTGGAAATCTCCGGCGTGGAAGATCGGTTCAACGCCTCCCTGGGCACAT
ACCACGATCTGCTGAAAATTATCAAGGACAAGGACTTCCTGGACAATGAGGAAAACGAGGACATTCTGGA
AGATATCGTGCTGACCCTGACACTGTTTGAGGACAGAGAGATGATCGAGGAACGGCTGAAAACCTATGCC
CACCTGTTCGACGACAAAGTGATGAAGCAGCTGAAGCGGCGGAGATACACCGGCTGGGGCAGGCTGAGCC
GGAAGCTGATCAACGGCATCCGGGACAAGCAGTCCGGCAAGACAATCCTGGATTTCCTGAAGTCCGACGG
CTTCGCCAACAGAAACTTCATGCAGCTGATCCACGACGACAGCCTGACCTTTAAAGAGGACATCCAGAAA
GCCCAGGTGTCCGGCCAGGGCGATAGCCTGCACGAGCACATTGCCAATCTGGCCGGCAGCCCCGCCATTA
AGAAGGGCATCCTGCAGACAGTGAAGGTGGTGGACGAGCTCGTGAAAGTGATGGGCCGGCACAAGCCCGA
GAACATCGTGATCGAAATGGCCAGAGAGAACCAGACCACCCAGAAGGGACAGAAGAACAGCCGCGAGAGA
ATGAAGCGGATCGAAGAGGGCATCAAAGAGCTGGGCAGCCAGATCCTGAAAGAACACCCCGTGGAAAACA
CCCAGCTGCAGAACGAGAAGCTGTACCTGTACTACCTGCAGAATGGGCGGGATATGTACGTGGACCAGGA
ACTGGACATCAACCGGCTGTCCGACTACGATGTGGACCATATCGTGCCTCAGAGCTTTCTGAAGGACGAC
TCCATCGACAACAAGGTGCTGACCAGAAGCGACAAGAACCGGGGCAAGAGCGACAACGTGCCCTCCGAAG
AGGTCGTGAAGAAGATGAAGAACTACTGGCGGCAGCTGCTGAACGCCAAGCTGATTACCCAGAGAAAGTT
CGACAATCTGACCAAGGCCGAGAGAGGCGGCCTGAGCGAACTGGATAAGGCCGGCTTCATCAAGAGACAG
CTGGTGGAAACCCGGCAGATCACAAAGCACGTGGCACAGATCCTGGACTCCCGGATGAACACTAAGTACG
ACGAGAATGACAAGCTGATCCGGGAAGTGAAAGTGATCACCCTGAAGTCCAAGCTGGTGTCCGATTTCCG
GAAGGATTTCCAGTTTTACAAAGTGCGCGAGATCAACAACTACCACCACGCCCACGACGCCTACCTGAAC
GCCGTCGTGGGAACCGCCCTGATCAAAAAGTACCCTAAGCTGGAAAGCGAGTTCGTGTACGGCGACTACA
AGGTGTACGACGTGCGGAAGATGATCGCCAAGAGCGAGCAGGAAATCGGCAAGGCTACCGCCAAGTACTT
CTTCTACAGCAACATCATGAACTTTTTCAAGACCGAGATTACCCTGGCCAACGGCGAGATCCGGAAGCGG
CCTCTGATCGAGACAAACGGCGAAACCGGGGAGATCGTGTGGGATAAGGGCCGGGATTTTGCCACCGTGC
GGAAAGTGCTGAGCATGCCCCAAGTGAATATCGTGAAAAAGACCGAGGTGCAGACAGGCGGCTTCAGCAA
AGAGTCTATCCTGCCCAAGAGGAACAGCGATAAGCTGATCGCCAGAAAGAAGGACTGGGACCCTAAGAAG
TACGGCGGCTTCGACAGCCCCACCGTGGCCTATTCTGTGCTGGTGGTGGCCAAAGTGGAAAAGGGCAAGT
CCAAGAAACTGAAGAGTGTGAAAGAGCTGCTGGGGATCACCATCATGGAAAGAAGCAGCTTCGAGAAGAA
TCCCATCGACTTTCTGGAAGCCAAGGGCTACAAAGAAGTGAAAAAGGACCTGATCATCAAGCTGCCTAAG
TACTCCCTGTTCGAGCTGGAAAACGGCCGGAAGAGAATGCTGGCCTCTGCCGGCGAACTGCAGAAGGGAA
ACGAACTGGCCCTGCCCTCCAAATATGTGAACTTCCTGTACCTGGCCAGCCACTATGAGAAGCTGAAGGG
CTCCCCCGAGGATAATGAGCAGAAACAGCTGTTTGTGGAACAGCACAAGCACTACCTGGACGAGATCATC
GAGCAGATCAGCGAGTTCTCCAAGAGAGTGATCCTGGCCGACGCTAATCTGGACAAAGTGCTGTCCGCCT
ACAACAAGCACCGGGATAAGCCCATCAGAGAGCAGGCCGAGAATATCATCCACCTGTTTACCCTGACCAA
TCTGGGAGCCCCTGCCGCCTTCAAGTACTTTGACACCACCATCGACCGGAAGAGGTACACCAGCACCAAA
GAGGTGCTGGACGCCACCCTGATCCACCAGAGCATCACCGGCCTGTACGAGACACGGATCGACCTGTCTC
AGCTGGGAGGCGACAGCCCCAAGAAGAAGAGAAAGGTGGAGGCCAGCTAAGAATTCTAACTAGAGCTCGC
TGATCAGCCTCGACTGTGCCTTCTAGTTGCCAGCCATCTGTTGTTTGCCCCTCCCCCGTGCCTTCCTTGA
CCCTGGAAGGTGCCACTCCCACTGTCCTTTCCTAATAAAATGAGGAAATTGCATCGCATTGTCTGAGTAG
GTGTCATTCTATTCTGGGGGGTGGGGTGGGGCAGGACAGCAAGGGGGAGGATTGGGAAGAGAATAGCAGG
CATGCTGGGGAGCGGCCGCAGGAACCCCTAGTGATGGAGTTGGCCACTCCCTCTCTGCGCGCTCGCTCGC
TCACTGAGGCCGGGCGACCAAAGGTCGCCCGACGCCCGGGCTTTGCCCGGGCGGCCTCAGTGAGCGAGCG
AGCGCGCAGCTGCCTGCAGGGGCGCCTGATGCGGTATTTTCTCCTTACGCATCTGTGCGGTATTTCACAC
CGCATA
[95 nt withheld, positions 6027-6121]
T
[46 nt withheld, positions 6123-6168]
C
[141 nt withheld, positions 6170-6310]
CCTTTGACGTTGGAGTCCACGTTCTTT
[37 nt withheld, positions 6338-6374]
ACTCTATCTCGGGCTATTCTTTTGATTTATAAGGGATTTTGCCGATTTCGGTCTATTGGTTAAAAAATGA
GCTGATTTAACAAAAATTTAACGCGAATTTTAACAAAATATTAACGTTTACAATTTTATGGTGCACTCTC
AGTACAATCTGCTCTGATGCCGCATAGTTAAGCCAGCCCCGACACCCGCCAACACCCGCTGACGCGCCCT
GACGGGCTTGTCTGCTCCCGGCATCCGCTTACAGACAAGCTGTGACCGTCTCCGGGAGCTGCATGTGTCA
GAGGTTTTCACCGTCATCACCGAAACGCGCGAGACGAAAGGGCCTCGTGATACGCCTATTTTTATAGGTT
AATGTCATGATAATAATGGTTTCTTAGACGTCAGGTGGCACTTTTCGGGGAAATGTGCGCGGAACCCCTA
TTTGTTTATTTTTCTAAATACATTCAAATATGTATCCGCTCATGAGACAATAACCCTGATAAATGCTTCA
ATAATATTGAAAAAGGAAGAGTATGAGTATTCAACATTTCCGTGTCGCCCTTATTCCCTTTTTTGCGGCA
TTTTGCCTTCCTGTTTTTGCTCACCCAGAAACGCTGGTGAAAGTAAAAGATGCTGAAGATCAGTTGGGTG
CACGAGTGGGTTACATCGAACTGGATCTCAACAGCGGTAAGATCCTTGAGAGTTTTCGCCCCGAAGAACG
TTTTCCAATGATGAGCACTTTTAAAGTTCTGCTATGTGGCGCGGTATTATCCCGTATTGACGCCGGGCAA
GAGCAACTCGGTCGCCGCATACACTATTCTCAGAATGACTTGGTTGAGTACTCACCAGTCACAGAAAAGC
ATCTTACGGATGGCATGACAGTAAGAGAATTATGCAGTGCTGCCATAACCATGAGTGATAACACTGCGGC
CAACTTACTTCTGACAACGATCGGAGGACCGAAGGAGCTAACCGCTTTTTTGCACAACATGGGGGATCAT
GTAACTCGCCTTGATCGTTGGGAACCGGAGCTGAATGAAGCCATACCAAACGACGAGCGTGACACCACGA
TGCCTGTAGCAATGGCAACAACGTTGCGCAAACTATTAACTGGCGAACTACTTACTCTAGCTTCCCGGCA
ACAATTAATAGACTGGATGGAGGCGGATAAAGTTGCAGGACCACTTCTGCGCTCGGCCCTTCCGGCTGGC
TGGTTTATTGCTGATAAATCTGGAGCCGGTGAGCGTGGAAGCCGCGGTATCATTGCAGCACTGGGGCCAG
ATGGTAAGCCCTCCCGTATCGTAGTTATCTACACGACGGGGAGTCAGGCAACTATGGATGAACGAAATAG
ACAGATCGCTGAGATAGGTGCCTCACTGATTAAGCATTGGTAACTGTCAGACCAAGTTTACTCATATATA
CTTTAGATTGATTTAAAACTTCATTTTTAATTTAAAAGGATCTAGGTGAAGATCCTTTTTGATAATCTCA
TGACCAAAATCCCTTAACGTGAGTTTTCGTTCCACTGAGCGTCAGACCCCGTAGAAAAGATCAAAGGATC
TTCTTGAGATCCTTTTTTTCTGCGCGTAATCTGCTGCTTGCAAACAAAAAAACCACCGCTACCAGCGGTG
GTTTGTTTGCCGGATCAAGAGCTACCAACTCTTTTTCCGAAGGTAACTGGCTTCAGCAGAGCGCAGATAC
CAAATACTGTTCTTCTAGTGTAGCCGTAGTTAGGCCACCACTTCAAGAACTCTGTAGCACCGCCTACATA
CCTCGCTCTGCTAATCCTGTTACCAGTGGCTGCTGCCAGTGGCGATAAGTCGTGTCTTACCGGGTTGGAC
TCAAGACGATAGTTACCGGATAAGGCGCAGCGGTCGGGCTGAACGGGGGGTTCGTGCACACAGCCCAGCT
TGGAGCGAACGACCTACACCGAACTGAGATACCTACAGCGTGAGCTATGAGAAAGCGCCACGCTTCCCGA
AGGGAGAAAGGCGGACAGGTATCCGGTAAGCGGCAGGGTCGGAACAGGAGAGCGCACGAGGGAGCTTCCA
GGGGGAAACGCCTGGTATCTTTATAGTCCTGTCGGGTTTCGCCACCTCTGACTTGAGCGTCGATTTTTGT
GATGCTCGTCAGGGGGGCGGAGCCTATGGAAAAACGCCAGCAACGCGGCCTTTTTACGGTTCCTGGCCTT
TTGCTGGCCTTTTGCTCACATGTGAGGGCCTATTTCCCATGATTCCTTCATATTTGCATATACGA
Features (pLannotate 1.2.2; 19 found; start..end, strand, type, name):
    228..303     +  misc_RNA       gRNA scaffold: guide RNA scaffold for the Streptococcus pyogenes CRISPR/Cas9 system
    310..353     +  misc_RNA       gRNA scaffold (fragment): guide RNA scaffold for the Streptococcus pyogenes CRISPR/Cas9 system
    440..505     +  CDS            3xFLAG: three tandem FLAG® epitope tags, followed by an enterokinase cleavage site
    571..856     +  enhancer       CMV enhancer: human cytomegalovirus immediate early enhancer; contains an 18-bp deletion relative to the standard CMV enhancer
    858..1135    +  promoter       chicken β-actin promoter: No description available
   1136..1363    +  intron         hybrid intron: hybrid between chicken β-actin (CBA) and minute virus of mice (MMV) introns (Gray et al., 2011)
   1384..1411    +  CDS            3xHA (fragment): three tandem HA epitope tags
   1444..3045    +  CDS            Cas9(N): N-terminal portion of Streptococcus pyogenes Cas9 (Zetsche et al., 2015)
   3046..5544    +  CDS            Cas9(C): C-terminal portion of Streptococcus pyogenes Cas9 (Zetsche et al., 2015)
   5614..5725    +  polyA_signal   bGH poly(A) signal: bovine growth hormone polyadenylation signal
   5830..5970    +  repeat_region  AAV2 ITR: inverted terminal repeat of adeno-associated virus serotype 2 inverted
   5975..6026    -  misc_feature   bom (fragment): basis of mobility region from pBR322
   6045..6500    +  rep_origin     f1 ori (sequence partly withheld): f1 bacteriophage origin of replication; arrow indicates direction of (+) strand synthesis
   6501..6550    -  misc_feature   bom (fragment): basis of mobility region from pBR322
   6652..6687    -  CDS            rop (fragment): Rop protein, which maintains plasmids at low copy number; rop
   6782..6886    +  promoter       AmpR promoter: bla
   6887..7747    +  CDS            AmpR: β-lactamase; bla; confers resistance to ampicillin, carbenicillin, and related antibiotics
   7918..8506    +  rep_origin     ori: high-copy-number ColE1/pMB1/pBR322/pUC origin of replication
   8568..199     +  promoter       U6 promoter (across the origin): RNA polymerase III promoter for human U6 snRNA
