[The description below was written by a language model from this plasmid's Addgene catalogue record and pLannotate feature annotations shown in this document.]
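Description:
pORANGE_NFL linker(A6TAG)-3xFLAG KI is a mammalian expression plasmid built on the pORANGE cloning template vector, an all-in-one CRISPR/Cas9 knock-in design that carries nuclease, guide RNA and donor on a single molecule. It is maintained in bacteria as a high-copy plasmid through a ColE1/pUC-type origin with ampicillin selection (AmpR with its bla promoter). The backbone also contains an f1 phage origin, short bom and rop remnants, and a single annotated AAV2 inverted terminal repeat. With only one ITR detected, the record does not support treating it as a packageable AAV vector.

A human U6 Pol III promoter drives a guide RNA, on the S. pyogenes scaffold, that targets the end of the mouse Nefl coding region, which encodes neurofilament light chain. A second partial scaffold fragment is annotated just downstream. This is followed by the donor cassette containing a linker with an amber (TAG) stop codon and a 3xFLAG epitope. S. pyogenes Cas9 is annotated as contiguous N- and C-terminal portions that together make up the full coding sequence. It is preceded by a fragment of an HA tag and is expressed from a CMV enhancer/chicken β-actin promoter with a hybrid intron, terminated by a bGH polyadenylation signal.

Cas9 cleavage at the genomic target allows the donor to be inserted so that endogenous NFL carries the linker(A6TAG)-3xFLAG tag. The amber codon can then be suppressed to incorporate an unnatural amino acid for click chemistry labelling. The suppression machinery this needs is not on the plasmid. The two feature tables come from partial NGS assemblies of slightly different length and opposite orientation, but they show the same element order.
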