Addgene plasmid #182680: pORANGE_NFL linker(A6TAG)-3xFLAG KI
Purpose: Expression of spCas9, gRNA targeting the end of mouse Nefl gene and donor linker(A6TAG)-3xFLAG. Can be used for amber codon suppression and click chemistry labeling of endogenous NFL.
Depositing lab: Ivana Nikić-Spiegel. Depositing organization: Universitaetsklinikum Tuebingen. Publication: Minimal genetically encoded tags for fluorescent protein labeling in living neurons. Arsic A, Hagemann C, Stajkovic N, Schubert T, Nikic-Spiegel I. Nat Commun. 2022 Jan 14;13(1):314. doi: 10.1038/s41467-022-27956-y. PubMed 35031604.
Backbone
  Vector backbone: pORANGE
  Vector type: Mammalian Expression
Growth in bacteria
  Bacterial resistance: Ampicillin, 100 μg/mL
  Growth temperature: 37°C
  Growth strain: DH5alpha
  Copy number: High Copy
Gene/Insert
  Gene/Insert name: Nefl-targeting gRNA and linker(A6TAG)-3xFLAG donor sequence (alt name: Nefl)
  gRNA/shRNA sequence: GAGTGCTGGAGAGGAGCAGG
  Species: M. musculus (mouse)
  Entrez Gene: Nefl (a.k.a. CMT2E, NF-L, NF68, Nfl)
  Promoter: U6 and chicken beta-actin promoter
  Cloning method: Unknown
  Sequencing primers: 5′ NA; 3′ NA
Resource information
  A portion of this plasmid was derived from a plasmid made by: Following pORANGE cloning template vector (https://www.addgene.org/131471/) was used as a vector backbone.
Terms and licenses: Academic/Nonprofit Terms; Industry Terms: Not Available to Industry
How to cite: pORANGE_NFL linker(A6TAG)-3xFLAG KI was a gift from Ivana Nikić-Spiegel (Addgene plasmid # 182680 ; http://n2t.net/addgene:182680 ; RRID:Addgene_182680)
